Addgene plasmid #83782: pLMB708
Purpose: Tartrate biosensor plasmid
Depositing lab: Philip Poole. Publication: Bacterial Biosensors for in Vivo Spatiotemporal Mapping of Root Secretion. Pini F, East AK, Appia-Ayme C, Tomek J, Karunakaran R, Mendoza-Suarez M, Edwards A, Terpolilli JJ, Roworth J, Downie JA, Poole PS. Plant Physiol. 2017 Jul;174(3):1289-1306. doi: 10.1104/pp.16.01302. Epub 2017 May 11. PubMed 28495892.
Backbone
  Vector backbone: pIJ11268
  Backbone size w/o insert (bp): 16260
  Total vector size (bp): 17326
Growth in bacteria
  Bacterial resistance: Tetracycline, 10 μg/mL
  Growth temperature: 37°C
  Growth strain: DH5alpha
  Copy number: Low Copy
Gene/Insert
  Gene/Insert name: Region upstream RL0996 containing all of RL0997
  Species: Rhizobium leguminosarum bv. viciae, strain 3841
  Insert size (bp): 1066
  Cloning method: Restriction Enzyme; 5′ cloning site BamHI (not destroyed); 3′ cloning site KpnI (not destroyed)
  Sequencing primers: 5′ CCATCTTTGCCCTACCGTAT; 3′ AAACCGACGCCATCACCCAG
Terms and licenses: Academic/Nonprofit Terms; Industry Terms: Not Available to Industry
How to cite: pLMB708 was a gift from Philip Poole (Addgene plasmid # 83782 ; http://n2t.net/addgene:83782 ; RRID:Addgene_83782)
