[The description below was written by a language model from this plasmid's Addgene catalogue record and pLannotate feature annotations shown in this document.]
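Description:
pLMB708 is a low-copy, broad-host-range bacterial biosensor plasmid built on the pIJ11268 backbone, about 17.3 kb in total, designed to report the presence of tartrate through bioluminescence. The backbone is an IncP (RK2-type) replicon: oriV together with the trfA replication protein supports replication in a wide range of Gram-negative bacteria, and an IncP oriT allows the plasmid to be mobilised by conjugation from E. coli into other hosts such as rhizobia. Stable inheritance without continuous antibiotic pressure is provided by the RK2 par region, comprising parA and parB along with the parDE toxin–antitoxin pair, which kills cells that lose the plasmid. The catalogue lists tetracycline as the selection, matching the annotated tetA efflux gene and its tetR regulator. An AmpR cassette is also annotated, although it is not listed as a selection marker. Small remnants of lac, CloDF13, klaC and Tn5 sequences appear to be backbone leftovers.

The payload is a 1,066 bp fragment from Rhizobium leguminosarum bv. viciae strain 3841, cloned between BamHI and KpnI, covering the region upstream of RL0996 and all of RL0997. The annotation identifies the coding sequence in this fragment as a homologue of ttuA, the transcriptional regulator of the tartrate utilisation operon in Agrobacterium vitis. On the circular map the fragment lies next to the start of a luxCDABE operon from Photorhabdus luminescens that is read in the opposite direction, an arrangement consistent with a divergent regulator and promoter driving lux. The lux operon encodes both the luciferase and the enzymes that make its substrate, so light is produced without added substrate. The construct belongs to a biosensor set used to map root secretion in vivo in space and time.
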