Features (pLannotate 1.2.2; 24 found; start..end, strand, type, name):
    124..1032    +  CDS            ttuA: TTUA3_AGRVI - Protein inferred from homology: Swiss-Prot protein existence level 3. Transcriptional regulator of the ttuABCDE tartrate utilization operon. From Agrobacterium vitis (Rhizobium vitis).
   1825..2481    -  CDS            parA: PARA4_ECOLX - Protein inferred from homology: Swiss-Prot protein existence level 3. Involved in plasmid partition. From Escherichia coli.
   2445..3287    -  CDS            parB: PARB4_ECOLX - Protein predicted: Swiss-Prot protein existence level 4. Involved in plasmid partition. From Escherichia coli.
   3416..3664    +  CDS            parD: PARD_ECOLX - Experimental evidence at protein level: Swiss-Prot protein existence level 1. Antitoxin component of a type II toxin-antitoxin (TA) system involved in plasmid partition. Inhibits the anti-DNA gyrase activity of toxin ParE; reverses and restores gyrase catalytic activity in vitro. The parDE operon alone is capable of stabilizing an RK2-derived minireplicon under defined growth conditions in several different Gram- negative bacteria. It does so by the post-segregational killing (PSK) of plasmid-free cells, also referred to as a plasmid addiction system. Binds its own promoter, autor
   3664..3972    +  CDS            parE: PARE_ECOLX - Experimental evidence at protein level: Swiss-Prot protein existence level 1. Toxin component of a type II toxin-antitoxin (TA) system involved in plasmid partition. Acts by inhibiting DNA gyrase, converting supercoiled plasmid DNA into a singly cleaved linear form in an ATP-dependent fashion. To do so it probably interacts with one of the gyrase subunits. Gyrase inhibition is prevented by antitoxin ParD, and is reversed in vitro by incubation with ParD. In cells that have lost the plasmid filamentation and growth inhibition occur; this is suppressed when ParD is supplied in trans
   4400..4422    -  protein_bind   lac operator (fragment): The lac repressor binds to the lac operator to inhibit transcription in E. coli. This inhibition can be relieved by adding lactose or isopropyl-β-D-thiogalactopyranoside (IPTG). lac repressor encoded by lacI
   4426..4456    -  promoter       lac promoter: promoter for the E. coli lac operon
   4471..4492    -  protein_bind   CAP binding site: CAP binding activates transcription in the presence of cAMP. E. coli catabolite activator protein
   4505..4593    -  CDS            lacI (fragment): lac repressor; lacI; The lac repressor binds to the lac operator to inhibit transcription in E. coli. This inhibition can be relieved by adding lactose or isopropyl-β-D-thiogalactopyranoside (IPTG).
   4680..4788    -  oriT           oriT: incP origin of transfer
   4965..5069    +  promoter       AmpR promoter: bla
   5070..5930    +  CDS            AmpR: β-lactamase; bla; confers resistance to ampicillin, carbenicillin, and related antibiotics
   6086..6121    +  rep_origin     CloDF13 ori (fragment): Plasmids containing the CloDF13 (CDF) origin of replication can be propagated in E. coli cells that contain additional plasmids with compatible origins.
   6457..7656    -  CDS            TcR: tetracycline efflux protein; tetA; confers resistance to tetracycline
   7762..8412    +  CDS            TetR: tetracycline resistance regulatory protein; tetR
   8912..9543    +  rep_origin     oriV: incP origin of replication
   9607..9885    +  CDS            klaC (fragment): KLAC_ECOLX - Also known as telB. Protein predicted: Swiss-Prot protein existence level 4. Belongs to the kla operon, which is associated with cryptic tellurite resistance, and IncW plasmid fertility inhibition. From Escherichia coli.
   9909..10232   +  CDS            tnpA (fragment): TN5P_ECOLX - Also known as tnp. Experimental evidence at protein level: Swiss-Prot protein existence level 1. Mediates transposition of transposon Tn5 by a 'cut and paste' mechanism. First, the monomeric transposase binds the 19 bp inverted DNA repeats flanking the transposon. Then, dimerization of the DNA- bound transposase creates a synaptic DNA complex. After nicking of the first DNA strand, excision of the transposon proceeds through a series of intermediates. The transposase then mediates the insertion of the transposon at a new site by strand transfer. The activity of the wild- type tran
  10280..11428   +  CDS            trfA: trans-acting replication protein that binds to and activates oriV
  11512..12623   -  CDS            LuxE (fragment): LuxE; luxE; from the Photorhabdus luminescens bioluminescence operon
  12802..13785   -  CDS            LuxB: LuxB luciferase subunit; luxB; from the Photorhabdus luminescens bioluminescence operon
  13800..14882   -  CDS            LuxA: LuxA luciferase subunit; luxA; from the Photorhabdus luminescens bioluminescence operon
  14931..15854   -  CDS            LuxD: LuxD acyltransferase; luxD; from the Photorhabdus luminescens bioluminescence operon
  15867..17309   -  CDS            LuxC: LuxC fatty acid reductase; luxC; from the Photorhabdus luminescens bioluminescence operon
>Addgene plasmid #83782 | pLMB708 | addgene full sequence | sequence record 171212 | Addgene NGS Result
GATCCTAAACGAAGCGCACCTCCTGCGCTTGCGAATATCTATGACCACCGCCGGCTTGATCCTCAAGCGA
CACAGGAATATATAAAAATTTGATATAATCGAATTCTGGAGCAGAACTTCGTGGACCTGAACCAGCTTCG
ATGTTTCGTGTCGGTAGCGGATGAGCTTCATTTCGGGCGGGCCGCTCAAAAGCTTGGCCTCCTGCCGGCG
TCGCTATCGAGGCACATACGCCTGCTTGAAGAATCCCTTGGGACGCGGCTGATGGCGCGAACGACACGCA
GCGTGTCGCTGACGGAGGACGGCCTCGTCTTCCTGGAGGGCGCGCGGGAGATCCTGACCAAGACCGAAGC
TCTTCAGCAGCGCTTCCACACTTCCCGCCAGGCAAGAGCGGATGTGCTGCGGATCGGGGCGATCGACAGC
GCGGCAGCAGGGCTCGTCCCCATGCTGCTGCACGATTTCCGCCAGCAGTGTCCCGACGTCTCGACGCAAT
TGTCGGAAGACAAGACGATCAGGCTGATCCCGAAACTTCTGTCGGGTTCATTGGATCTTGCGTTCATCCG
CGCCCCCGATATCGTCGATCCCAAGCTGAAGACGATGTTTCTCTTCCATGAGACCGCGGTCGTCGCTATG
TCCGAGAACCATCGACTGGCTTCGAGAGCCAGCGTGAGAATCGAAGACCTCGCCGACGAACCGTTGATCG
TCCCGGAGCGCCGGTCGCGCCCGCATAGCCATGACCTGACGATGAAGCTGTTCATCGAGGCGGGACTGCA
GGCACGGGTGGCCCAGCTTGCCGAAGAAAAGCAGACGATTGTCAACCTCGTGGCTGCGGAGATCGGGCTG
GCGATCGTACCCCAATGGACATCACGGCTCGCCGTCAGCGGCGTCCGCTACATCGCTCTGGATATGGGAG
GAACGGCGGCGATGAACAAGCTTCCCCTATCGGTCGCGTGGTTGAAGGGCGTCCGCGACCCGGGACGAGA
TCGCATTCTCGCCATGCTTCAAGACAAGCTGGCCCACTATGCCGAGCTTGCCTGACACGAGGGCATCCAA
TGCGTTTCACCTTTGAATGTGCTTAGAGGTACCCCCACCGCGGACTCTGACTACAACCGTGCGCAAGGCG
CATTAGGGAGGATGTATGTATGTAATCGCCTGCGGCATCGTTGCCGGCTTGGCGGCTGCGGTGGCCCTGT
TGGGCTTCACGCCGATGATGGAGGCGCTTGCCGCCGGCGAACGCCGCAAGGCACTCGCGCAATGGACGCG
GACGATGTTCCTGGTGCTGCTGCCTGTCGTGCTGATGTGCGCGCCCATCGGGTCCAGCATTTACGACGCC
GTGCAAGCGGACGCTGGCAAGCCCATCGCTTTCCACAACGGCCGGATCACGGTCGTCATGGCCCTGGTCG
GCAGCTTGGCCGTTGTCCTGGTCGCGGCTGCGCGTGCGGTGGTCAACCGCAAGCATGCCAGCTTCTGGTT
CGTCGGCTGGGTGATGGCGTCGGTTTTGGCCGGCGGCGTCGGCGCGATCGCCAGCGCGAAGCAACTGGCG
TTCCTCGGCGAACATAGCGGCATGGTGGCCTTCGGCTTCTTCCGCGACCAGGTGAAGGACATGCACTGCG
ATGCGGACGTGATCCTGGCCCGGTGGGATGAAAAGGCGAACTCGCCGGTGGTCTACCGCTGCCCGAAGGC
GTACCTGCTCAACAGGTTCGCATCCGCGCCCTTCGTGCCCTGGCCGGACTACACCGAGGGGGAAAGCGAG
GATCTAGGTAGGGCGCTCGCAGCGGCCCTGCGGGACGCGAAAAGGTGAGAAAAGCCGGGCACTGCCCGGC
TTTATTTTTGCTGCTGCGCGTTCCAGGCCGCCCACACTCGTTTGACCTGGCTCGGGCTGCATCCGACCAG
CTTGGCCGTCTTGGCAATGCTCGATCCGCCGGAGCGAAGCGTGATGATGCGGTCGTGCATGCCGGCGTCA
CGTTTGCGGCCGGTGTAGCGGCCGGCGGCCTTCGCCAACTGGACACCCTGACGTTGACGCTCGCGCCGAT
CCTCGTAGTCGTCGCGGGCCATCTGCAAGGCGAGCTTCAAAAGCATGTCCTGGACGGATTCCAGAACGAT
TTTCGCCACTCCGTTCGCCTCGGCGGCCAGCTCCGACAGGTCCACCACGCCAGGCACGGCCAGCTTGGCC
CCTTTGGCCCGGATCGACGCAACCAGGCGCTCGGCCTCGGCCAACGGCAAGCGGCTGATGCGGTCGATCT
TCTCCGCAACGACGACTTCACCAGGTTGCAGGTCCGCGATCATGCGCAGCAGCTCGGGCCGGTCGGCGCG
TGCGCCGGACGCCTTCTCGCGGTAGATGCCGGCGACGTAGTACCCGGCGGCCCGCGTGGCCGCTACAAGG
CTCTCCTGGCGTTCAAGATTCTGCTCGTCCGTACTGGCGCGCAGGTAGATGCGGGCGACCTTCAACCTTC
GTCCCTCCGGTTGTTGCTCTCGCGTCGCCATTTCCACGGCTCGACGGCGTGCGGATCGGACCAGAGGCCG
ACGCGCTTGCCTCGCGCCTCCTGTTCGAGCCGCAGCATTTCAGGGTCGGCCGCGCGGCCGTGGAAGCGAT
AGGCCCACGCCATGCCCTGGTGAACCATCGCGGCGTTGACGTTGCGCGGCTGCGGCGGCCGGCTGGCCAG
CTCCATGTTGACCCACACGGTGCCCAGCGTGCGGCCGTAACGGTCGGTGTCCTTCTCGTCGACCAGGACG
TGCCGGCGGAACACCATGCCGGCCAGCGCCTGGCGCGCACGTTCGCCGAAGGCTTGCCGCTTTTCCGGCG
CGTCAATGTCCACCAGGCGCACGCGCACCGGCTGCTTGTCTACCAGCACGTCGATGGTGTCGCCGTCGAT
GATGCGCACGACCTCGCCGCGCAGCTCGGCCCATGCCGGCGAGGCAACGACCAGGACGGCCAGCGCGGCA
GCGGCGCGCAGCATGGCGTAGCTTCGGCGCTTCATGCGTGGCCCCATTGCTGATGATCGGGGTACGCCAG
GTGCAGCACTGCATCGAAATTGGCCTTGCAGTAGCCGTCCAGCGCCACCCGCGAGCCGAACGCCGGCGAA
AGGTACTCGACCAGGCCGGGCCGGTCGCGGACCTCGCGCCCCAGGACGTGGATGCGCCGGCCGCGTGTGC
CGTCGGGTCCAGGCACGAAGGCCAGCGCCTCGATGTTGAAGTCGATGGATAGAAGTTGTCGGTAGTGCTT
GGCCGCCCTCATCGCGTCCCCCTTGGTCAAATTGGGTATACCCATTTGGGCCTAGTCTAGCCGGCATGGC
GCATTACAGCAATACGCAATTTAAATGCGCCTAGCGCATTTTCCCGACCTTAATGCGCCTCGCGCTGTAG
CCTCACGCCCACATATGTGCTAATGTGGTTACGTGTATTTTATGGAGGTTATCCAATGAGCCGCCTGACA
ATCGACATGACGGACCAGCAGCACCAGAGCCTGAAAGCCCTGGCCGCCTTGCAGGGCAAGACCATTAAGC
AATACGCCCTCGAACGTCTGTTCCCCGGTGACGCTGATGCCGATCAGGCATGGCAGGAACTGAAAACCAT
GCTGGGGAACCGCATCAACGATGGGCTTGCCGGCAAGGTGTCCACCAAGAGCGTCGGCGAAATTCTTGAT
GAAGAACTCAGCGGGGATCGCGCTTGACGGCCTACATCCTCACGGCTGAGGCCGAAGCCGATCTACGCGG
CATCATCCGCTACACGCGCCGGGAGTGGGGCGCGGCGCAGGTGCGCCGCTATATCGCTAAGCTGGAACAG
GGCATAGCCAGGCTTGCCGCCGGCGAAGGCCCGTTTAAGGACATGAGCGAACTCTTTCCCGCGCTGCGGA
TGGCCCGCTGCGAACACCACTACGTTTTTTGCCTGCCGCGTGCGGGCGAACCCGCGTTGGTCGTGGCGAT
CCTGCATGAGCGCATGGACCTCATGACGCGACTTGCCGACAGGCTCAAGGGCTGATTTCAGCCGCTAAAA
ATCGCGCCACTCACAACGTCCTGATGGCGTACTTACCCAAAGAACAGCTAGGAGAATCATTTATGCTCAG
CACACTTCCACAAGCTCATGCAACTTTCTTGAACCGCATCCGCGATGCGGTCGCTTCCGATGTTCGCTTC
CGCGCTCTTCTGATCGGCGGCTCTTACGTTCACGGAGGACTCGATGAGCACTCCGATTTGGATTTCGACA
TCGTTGTTGAGGACAACTGCTACGCAGATGTCTTGTCTACACGCAAGGATTTTGCCGAGGCACTGCCCGG
CTTCCTCAACGCGTTCACCGGCGAACATGTAGGAGAACCGCGCCTTCTGATCTGCCTATATGGTCCGCCA
CTGCTACACATCGGGGGATCAGCTTGGCGTAATCATGGTCATAGCTGTTTCCTGTGTGAAATTGTTATCC
GCTCACAATTCCACACAACATACGAGCCGGAAGCATAAAGTGTAAAGCCTGGGGTGCCTAATGAGTGAGC
TAACTCACATTAATTGCGTTGCGCTCACTGCCCGCTTTCCAGTCGGGAAACCTGTCGTGCCAGCTGCATT
AATGAATCGGCCAACGCGCGGGGAGAGGCGGTTTGCGTATTGGAATTAATTCTTGAAGACGAAAGGGCCT
CGTGATACGCCTATTTTTATAGGTTAATGTCATGATAATAATGGTTTCTTAGAGCTTATCGGCCAGCCTC
GCAGAGCAGGATTCCCGTTGAGCACCGCCAGGTGCGAATAAGGGACAGTGAAGAAGGAACACCCGCTCGC
GGGTGGGCCTACTTCACCTATCCTGCCCGGCTGACGCCGTTGGATACACCAAGGAAAGTCTACACGAACC
CTTTGGCAAAATCCTGTATATCGTGCGAAAAAGGATGGATATACCGAAAAAATCGCTATAATGACCCCGA
AGCAGGGTTATGCAGCGGAAAAGATCCGTCGATCGACCCAGGTGGCACTTTTCGGGGAAATGTGCGCGGA
ACCCCTATTTGTTTATTTTTCTAAATACATTCAAATATGTATCCGCTCATGAGACAATAACCCTGATAAA
TGCTTCAATAATATTGAAAAAGGAAGAGTATGAGTATTCAACATTTCCGTGTCGCCCTTATTCCCTTTTT
TGCGGCATTTTGCCTTCCTGTTTTTGCTCACCCAGAAACGCTGGTGAAAGTAAAAGATGCTGAAGATCAG
TTGGGTGCACGAGTGGGTTACATCGAACTGGATCTCAACAGCGGTAAGATCCTTGAGAGTTTTCGCCCCG
AAGAACGTTTTCCAATGATGAGCACTTTTAAAGTTCTGCTATGTGGCGCGGTATTATCCCGTGTTGACGC
CGGGCAAGAGCAACTCGGTCGCCGCATACACTATTCTCAGAATGACTTGGTTGAGTACTCACCAGTCACA
GAAAAGCATCTTACGGATGGCATGACAGTAAGAGAATTATGCAGTGCTGCCATAACCATGAGTGATAACA
CTGCGGCCAACTTACTTCTGACAACGATCGGAGGACCGAAGGAGCTAACCGCTTTTTTGCACAACATGGG
GGATCATGTAACTCGCCTTGATCGTTGGGAACCGGAGCTGAATGAAGCCATACCAAACGACGAGCGTGAC
ACCACGATGCCTGTAGCAATGGCAACAACGTTGCGCAAACTATTAACTGGCGAACTACTTACTCTAGCTT
CCCGGCAACAATTAATAGACTGGATGGAGGCGGATAAAGTTGCAGGACCACTTCTGCGCTCGGCCCTTCC
GGCTGGCTGGTTTATTGCTGATAAATCTGGAGCCGGTGAGCGTGGGTCTCGCGGTATCATTGCAGCACTG
GGGCCAGATGGTAAGCCCTCCCGTATCGTAGTTATCTACACGACGGGGAGTCAGGCAACTATGGATGAAC
GAAATAGACAGATCGCTGAGATAGGTGCCTCACTGATTAAGCATTGGTAACTGTCAGACCAAGTTTACTC
ATATATACTTTAGATTGATTTAAAACTTCATTTTTAATTTAAAAGGATCTAGGTGAAGATCCTTTTTGAT
AATCTCATGACCAAAATCCCTTAACGTGAGTTTTCGTTCCACTGAGCGTCAGACCCCGTAGAAAAGATCA
AAGGATCTTCTTGAGATCCTTTTTTTCTGCGGGGGATCAGGACCGCTGCCGGAGCGCAACCCACTCACTA
CAGCAGAGCCATGTAGACAACATCCCCTCCCCCTTTCCACCGCGTCAGACGCCCGTAGCAGCCCGCTACG
GGCTTTTTCATGCCCTGCCCTAGCGTCCAAGCCTCACGGCCGCGCTCGGCCTCTCTGGCGGCCTTCTGGC
GCTCCTGCTGCGGCGTCCGCTCGTGGGCCGTGGCGCGGGTCCGCGCGCCGGCCTCGTGCGCCTGGCGCTC
GCGGGCGAGGTCCAGGGCGGCCGTCTTCACGTTCTGCCTTGCGCAGATGAGATAGATCCGTCAATTCCGG
CCTATCGTTTCCACGATCAGCGATCGGCTCGTTGCCCTGCGCCGCTCCAAAGCCCGCGACGCAGCGCCGG
CAGGCAGAGCAAGTAGAGGGCAGCGCCTGCAATCCATGCCCACCCGTTCCACGTTGTTATAGAAGCCGCA
TAGATCGCCGTGAAGAGGAGGGGTCCGACGATCGAGGTCAGGCTGGTGAGCGCCGCCAGTGAGCCTTGCA
GCTGCCCCTGACGTTCCTCATCCACCTGCCTGGACAACATTGCTTGCAGCGCCGGCATTCCGATGCCACC
CGAAGCAAGCAGGACCATGATCGGGAACGCCATCCATCCCCGTGTCGCGAAGGCAAGCAGGATGTAGCCT
GTGCCGTCGGCAATCATTCCGAGCATGAGTGCCCGCCTTTCGCCGAGCCGGGCGGCTACAGGGCCGGTGA
TCATTGCCTGGGCGAGTGAATGCAGAATGCCAAATGCGGCAAGCGAAATGCCGATCGTGGTCGCGTCCCA
GTGAAAGCGATCCTCGCCGAAAATGACCCAAAGCGCGGCCGGCACCTGTCCGACAAGTTGCATGATGAAG
AAGACCGCCATCAGGGCGGCGACGACGGTCATGCCCCGGGCCCACCGGAACGAAGCGAGCGGGTTGAGAG
CCTCCCGGCGTAACGGCCGGCGTTCGCCTTTGTGCGACTCCGGCAAAAGGAAACAGCCCGTCAGGAAATT
GAGGCCGTTCAAGGCTGCCGCGGCGAAGAACGGAGCGTGGGGGGAGAAACCGCCCATCAGCCCACCGAGC
ACAGGTCCCGCGACCATCCCGAACCCGAAACAGGCGCTCATGAAGCCGAAGTGCCGCGCGCGCTCATCGC
CATCAGTGATATCGGCAATATAAGCGCCGGCTACCGCCCCAGTCGCCCCGGTGATGCCGGCCACGATCCG
CCCGATATAGAGAACCCAAAGGAAAGGCGCTGTCGCCATGATGGCGTAGTCGACAGTGGCGCCGGCCAGC
GAGACGAGCAAGATTGGCCGCCGCCCGAAACGATCCGACAGCGCGCCCAGCACAGGTGCGCAGGCAAATT
GCACCAACGCATACAGCGCCAGCAGAATGCCATAGTGGGCGGTGACGTCGTTCGAGTGAACCAGATCGCG
CAGGAGGCCCGGCAGCACCGGCATAATCAGGCCGATGCCGACAGCGTCGAGCGCGACAGTGCTCAGAATT
ACGATCAGGGGTATGTTGGGTTTCACGTCTGGCCTCCGGACCAGCCTCCGCTGGTCCGATTGAACGCGCG
GATTCTTTATCACTGATAAGTTGGTGGACATATTATGTTTATCAGTGATAAAGTGTCAAGCATGACAAAG
TTGCAGCCGAATACAGTGATCCGTGCCGCCCTGGACCTGTTGAACGAGGTCGGCGTAGACGGTCTGACGA
CACGCAAACTGGCGGAACGGTTGGGGGTTCAGCAGCCGGCGCTTTACTGGCACTTCAGGAACAAGCGGGC
GCTGCTCGACGCACTGGCCGAAGCCATGCTGGCGGAGAATCATACGCATTCGGTGCCGAGAGCCGACGAC
GACTGGCGCTCATTTCTGATCGGGAATGCCCGCAGCTTCAGGCAGGCGCTGCTCGCCTACCGCGATGGCG
CGCGCATCCATGCCGGCACGCGACCGGGCGCACCGCAGATGGAAACGGCCGACGCGCAGCTTCGCTTCCT
CTGCGAGGCGGGTTTTTCGGCCGGGGACGCCGTCAATGCGCTGATGACAATCAGCTACTTCACTGTTGGG
GCCGTGCTTGAGGAGCAGGCCGGCGACAGCGATGCCGGCGAGCGCGGCGGCACCGTTGAACAGGCTCCGC
TCTCGCCGCTGTTGCGGGCCGCGATAGACGCCTTCGACGAAGCCGGTCCGGACGCAGCGTTCGAGCAGGG
ACTCGCGGTGATTGTCGATGGATTGGCGAAAAGGAGGCTCGTTGTCAGGAACGTTGAAGGACCGAGAAAG
GGTGACGATTGATCAGGACCGCTGCCGGAGCGCAACCCACTCACTACAGCAGAGCCATGTAGACAACATC
CCCTCCCCCTTTCCACCGCGTCAGACGCCCGTAGCAGCCCGCTACGGGCTTTTTCATGCCCTGCCCTAGC
GTCCAAGCCTCACGGCCGCGCTCGGCCTCTCTGGCGGCCTTCTGGCGCTCCTGCTGCGGCGTCCGCTCGT
GGGCCGTGGCGCGGGTCCGCGCGCCGGCCTCGTGCGCCTGGCGCTCGCGGGCGAGGTCCAGGGCGGCCGT
CTTCACGTTCTGCCTTGCGCAGATGAGATAGATCCCGGAATTGACGGATCTAGCGTGGACTCAAGGCTCT
CGCGAATGGCTCGCGTTGGAAACTTTCATTGACACTTGAGGGGCACCGCAGGGAAATTCTCGTCCTTGCG
AGAACCGGCTATGTCGTGCTGCGCATCGAGCCTGCGCCCTTGGCTTGTCTCGCCCCTCTCCGCGTCGCTA
CGGGGCTTCCAGCGCCTTTCCGACGCTCACCGGGCTGGTTGCCCTCGCCGCTGGGCTGGCGGCCGTCTAT
GGCCCTGCAAACGCGCCAGAAACGCCGTCGAAGCCGTGTGCGAGACACCGCGGCCGCCGGCGTTGTGGAT
ACCTCGCGGAAAACTTGGCCCTCACTGACAGATGAGGGGCGGACGTTGACACTTGAGGGGCCGACTCACC
CGGCGCGGCGTTGACAGATGAGGGGCAGGCTCGATTTCGGCCGGCGACGTGGAGCTGGCCAGCCTCGCAA
ATCGGCGAAAACGCCTGATTTTACGCGAGTTTCCCACAGATGATGTGGACAAGCCTGGGGATAAGTGCCC
TGCGGTATTGACACTTGAGGGGCGCGACTACTGACAGATGAGGGGCGCGATCCTTGACACTTGAGGGGCA
GAGTGCTGACAGATGAGGGGCGCACCTATTGACATTTGAGGGGCTGTCCACAGGCAGAAAATCCAGCATT
TGCAAGGGTTTCCGCCCGTTTTTCGGCCACCGCTAACCTGTCTTTTAACCTGCTTTTAAACCAATATTTA
TAAACCTTGTTTTTAACCAGGGCTGCGCCCTGTGCGCGTGACCGCGCACGCCGAAGGGGGGTGCCCCCCC
TTCTCGAACCCTCCCGGCCCGCTAACGCGGGCCTCCCATCCCCCCAGGGGCTGCGCCCCTCGGCCGCGAA
CGGCCTCACCCCAAAAATGGCAGCGCTGGCAGTCCTTGCCATTGCCGGGATCGGGGCAGTAACGGGATGG
GCGATCAGCCCGAGCGCGACGCCCGGAAGCATTGACGTGCCGCAGGTGCTGGCATCGACATTCAGCGACC
AGGTGCCGGGCAGTGAGGGCGGCGGCCTGGGTGGCGGCCTGCCCTTCACTTCGGCCGTCGGGGCATTCAC
GGACTTCATGGCGGGGCCGGCAATTTTTACCTTGGGCATTCTTGGCATAGTGGTCGCGGGTGCCGTGCTC
GTGTTCGGGGGTGAATTAATTCCCCGGATCGATCCGTCAGCTTCACGCTGCCGCAAGCACTCAGGGCGCA
AGGGCTGCTAAAGGAAGCGGAACACGTAGAAAGCCAGTCCGCAGAAACGGTGCTGACCCCGGATGAATGT
CAGCTACTGGGCTATCTGGACAAGGGAAAACGCAAGCGCAAAGAGAAAGCAGGTAGCTTGCAGTGGGCTT
ACATGGCGATAGCTAGACTGGGCGGTTTTATGGACAGCAAGCGAACCGGAATTGCCAGCTGGGGCGCCCT
CTGGTAAGGTTGGGAAGCCCTGCAAAGTAAACTGGATGGCTTTCTTGCCGCCAAGGATCTGATGGCGCAG
GGGATCAAGATCGACGGATCGATCCGGGGAATTCCGGGGCAATCCCGCAAGGAGGGTGAATGAATCGGAC
GTTTGACCGGAAGGCATACAGGCAAGAACTGATCGACGCGGGGTTTTCCGCCGAGGATGCCGAAACCATC
GCAAGCCGCACCGTCATGCGTGCGCCCCGCGAAACCTTCCAGTCCGTCGGCTCGATGGTCCAGCAAGCTA
CGGCCAAGATCGAGCGCGACAGCGTGCAACTGGCTCCCCCTGCCCTGCCCGCGCCATCGGCCGCCGTGGA
GCGTTCGCGTCGTCTCGAACAGGAGGCGGCAGGTTTGGCGAAGTCGATGACCATCGACACGCGAGGAACT
ATGACGACCAAGAAGCGAAAAACCGCCGGCGAGGACCTGGCAAAACAGGTCAGCGAGGCCAAGCAGGCCG
CGTTGCTGAAACACACGAAGCAGCAGATCAAGGAAATGCAGCTTTCCTTGTTCGATATTGCGCCGTGGCC
GGACACGATGCGAGCGATGCCAAACGACACGGCCCGCTCTGCCCTGTTCACCACGCGCAACAAGAAAATC
CCGCGCGAGGCGCTGCAAAACAAGGTCATTTTCCACGTCAACAAGGACGTGAAGATCACCTACACCGGCG
TCGAGCTGCGGGCCGACGATGACGAACTGGTGTGGCAGCAGGTGTTGGAGTACGCGAAGCGCACCCCTAT
CGGCGAGCCGATCACCTTCACGTTCTACGAGCTTTGCCAGGACCTGGGCTGGTCGATCAATGGCCGGTAT
TACACGAAGGCCGAGGAATGCCTGTCGCGCCTACAGGCGACGGCGATGGGCTTCACGTCCGACCGCGTTG
GGCACCTGGAATCGGTGTCGCTGCTGCACCGCTTCCGCGTCCTGGACCGTGGCAAGAAAACGTCCCGTTG
CCAGGTCCTGATCGACGAGGAAATCGTCGTGCTGTTTGCTGGCGACCACTACACGAAATTCATATGGGAG
AAGTACCGCAAGCTGTCGCCGACGGCCCGACGGATGTTCGACTATTTCAGCTCGCACCGGGAGCCGTACC
CGCTCAAGCTGGAAACCTTCCGCCTCATGTGCGGATCGGATTCCACCCGCGTGAAGAAGTGGCGCGAGCA
GGTCGGCGAAGCCTGCGAAGAGTTGCGAGGCAGCGGCCTGGTGGAACACGCCTGGGTCAATGATGACCTG
GTGCATTGCAAACGCTAGGGCCTTGTGGGGTCAGTTCCGGCTGGGGGTTCAGCAGCCACCTGCAGGTCAT
CAACTATCAAACGCTTCGGTTAAGCTTAAAGCAACTATCAAACGCTTCGGTTAAGCTTAAAGCACACCCT
TTCTGCGTCCTCGTATTGACGCGACGTAAAATTTCAACGAGCACGCCGGGATACTTACCATATTCTCTGC
TAATTATCCCGACATCATCGGTAACAATAAATGCTGGATAACTGGTTGCTGACGCATCCATATAACTCAT
CAACCCCGGCGTTCCATCAGGTACAGGTTTCAACGTTTCAGGATCAAGCGCTCGCGCATATACCCACGGC
GGAACATGTTTACGCTGCATTTCATCCTCAAAGAAACAAGTGTTGAGTTCAACTTGATTAAATATATCTC
GGATCTGACTAATATCACTGAGATTGAAAGTATCAAATAAAAGATGATTGAAATCATCACGTTTCAGAGA
TTCTTTTTCGTAACTTTTCCAGCCGCCTCCGGTTATGATATAAAGGCTTTTATCTCCAGAAAATGAGATT
TTTTTATCTTTCATATAATGGCAGAGTAAATAAATAAAGTATGGCGAACCAATAAGACAAAGATCTTTCC
CTTGATTTTTTATTCGTTCAAGACTATTCAATGTTTTAACAAAATCTATTCGTTCTTCTGTTACGGTAAA
TGTCGTAGGATATAACAATTCCACCAAACTCATAACATATTTAAACCAAATATTATGAGCATTAAATCTA
TCTGGTCCCAAATTGACTAATTCTATTTGATGATCAAACCAACTACCAACATATTTCATGCCATAACTCA
CAGAGCCTAAGAGTCTCTCAATACTTAATCTGTCACGCGCCACCTGACTTTTTAAACCATTCGTGCCGCT
ACTGGTAAACCAACTTTCAATCTCGTTTTCCTGAGAAGTTAATAAGCGAGTAAACTTAAAAACCGATGTT
GGGAATACAGGTATGTCATCAATTTCCGTAATATTGTCATCTACTTTGTGTGCCTGACAGTAGTGACGAT
ATTCTCGACAATGTTTATAATGATTACGAAATGCATCAAGCACAAGTTTCTTTCTGATTTTTTCCTGCTC
GTCGTAAGACCACACTAATGGATCGCTCGAAAAAATCAAATCATCAATTTCTGAGCTTGCTGTAATTTCT
TGTTTATCAACATATGAAGTCATACCTGTTTTACTCCTCAAGATAATATTAGAAAGTATGGCAGCACTGC
TGTCATACTCTTTTATACCCTTCATCTTTCAAGCTGCTGCTTTGTTGGCTGCTTTCACTCACCCCAGTCA
CATAGTTATCTATGCTCCTGGGGATTCGTTCACTTGCCGCCTCGCTGCAACTCGAAATCTATTAGGTATA
TTCCATGTGGTACTTCTTAATATTATCATCAACAATATTGATTACATTTTTTTGGCTCATCAAATCATTC
ATTGGTTCAAAGGACAGCAATACACTTTTCGCACCACACTTTTCAATTGCCAACTTAGCCGCAGTTATAC
ACTCCGTATAATTTCCGACAGCGTTTTCTGCAATTATTTCTTCAAGTTTATTTTCGAAATTTTCATTAGG
GTGCATTTCAAGAACATAATCACTAATAAATGCACGCGTCTCTTGTTTAGCTTTATTACTATCTTCGTTA
TAGTTAACTAATATCATTAACTGATGGTCTATCTCTGATAGGTCAACGTCATATTTATCCGCAACGGCTT
TATATCTTTCAGCATATTCATATCTAACATCATTAGAATCATCCCACTTAAAGATGAGAGGAATACCTTT
TTTGGCCGCCCACTCAACAATATGATGACTGGTTGCTGTTACATATTTCCGAGGTCCGCCTGGCGTATAA
GCATGGGGATTTACAGATATTTTAGGGAAGCTATAAAAATCGTTATCTGGATTACAATAGCCTGTTGTTA
AAGCATCGTTAATGATTTCATAACACTCTTCAAATAGTTGCTGTTGATATTCAACCGGGCGATTAAAAAA
ATGCATTTCATCTTTTTTTTCGCAATCACTAAACCCTAAAATAAATCTCCCTTCACTTAACTGATCCAAT
AAGCAAGCTTCCTCCGCTATGCGGACAGGATGATGAGTTGTAATGATGTGATTTAATGAACCAATTTTAA
TTTTCTCTGTTAAACCGAGCAGAAAACCAGAAACAGTCAGAGGAGCGCCGACAACACCATTATCTGAAAA
ATGATTTTCATACACTAAAATCTGTTCAAAATTCAACTTATCAACATACTCCGTTATTTCCTGCATGCGA
ACTATACTTTGTTCTTGAACAGTTGTTGAATTGATGAAGTTAAGGAAGAACAATCCAAATTTCATTTCTT
TCTCCTTAGCTAATATAATAGCGAACGTTGTTTTTCTTTAAGAAATGGCATGACATCAGACTGGAAGAGC
TTCATGGAAGCAATAATTTCGTCTACTGTTCCATTAGCTTCAAATCCACAACAAATATTTGATATTCCTG
TAGCATCAATGTCTTTTTGAATTATGTCAATACATTCCTGCGGCGTTCCCACGGGATTGATTTCGTAACT
GTAATCAATACGGCGATTAGTATCTTTATGTCCTTTTAATACAAAGTCACGCCACTGCCCTTTATTGAAA
TCATAACCTCTTGTTTGGTCTGAATCATCAAAAATAGTCGTAGCATTCACATAAGAATCATACCAATGCC
CCAGAAATTTCCGGCAAATCTCTTTCGCTTTAATTGAGTCATGATCTACAGATGTTATATATGATAAGCA
ATGGTCGATATTATGAATATCGTGCCCATATTCTTGAGCCACTTCATTATAAAGCTCAAGTTGTGCTTTC
TTTTCGTTAGTATTTATAATCCAACTTAATATCATCGGTAGGCCAAATTGAGCAGCCCACTCAGTCGTCG
AAGCTGATTCAGCCACCACATAAACCGGTGCGCCACCTCTGCTATACGCCGCGGGGTTTACTTTTACCTT
ATGGAACTTGATATGTTCATTATCAGCTTCCATATATCCCTCTGTCATGCCATTCTTTATCAGCCCGTAC
CAGCATTCCGCTAAGGCGCGACTGTTATTCATATCTGTGCCGAATACGCGAAAGTCCTTGTTGTAAAGCC
CTCGGCAAATACCAAACCGAAATCGTCCTTTTGACATTTGATCCAATAAATTCACATCTTCAAGTTGGCG
TACTGGATGGGCTGTGGGAAGAACAATAGCGGCAGTTCCTACATTCAATTTTTTAGTCGCGCCAAGTAAA
TATGCAGCAGCGACATAAGGGTTACCAAGCAAACCAAACTCCGTGAAATGATGCTCCAGTAACCATACGG
TATCAAAACCACACTCCTCAGAGATGCGACCTAATTTAACCAAACGTTTCATTACCTCTGTTTGAGAAAA
TTGGGGAGGTTGGTATGTAAGCAAAAAGTTTCCAAATTTCATAGAGAGTCCTTATATTGCTATTTGAGTG
ATAGAATATCTCAATAGATTTTAAGACAGAGAAATTGCTTGATTTTCAATCTCAATTCTCATTCGGCGTT
CATTGACTGTCGCAATAGTTAAATGTTCAAATGACGGTTCAGTAATATCAACATCAATATCCAGATGATC
ATTATCCATCGCGATAGCGGCTTTCGTAACCGATTGATAAAAATTGCGCAGGACCACTAAATTTTCACTC
AAGTCATGCGAACTTCCTAACAAAGAATATATCTTGCATCGATTACTACGAATATTTGATAACAATGTGA
TAACTTCATCTTGCTTGACCCAATTATCGTTATTTGCAGTAAAAGCAATAAACGGTATATCAAGATACAT
CATGTTATTAATTGTAGAAGCTAAATCTTCCCAACCAAAATCAAGACAATCTCTCGCAAAGACTTCAGCA
CCCAATTTATGGCCTTCAAAATCTAGATTATTCGGCAATTCATTAATGGGTAGACTGAGATAATCAAACC
CTAAAGCTCTTTCAAGAGAATATCTTAAGTTAACAACACCGACTGCGGTGATTAAAAACGAAGCATTGAT
TTCAGATAGGCTTGCATAAGCTATCCGCGCAGATAAGCTTGAAGCCAACATACCGAAGTTATTTATTTTT
CGTGTAGTTAACCAATCAACCACTGCTAACAAGCTCTGCTTTCCTATAGACATTGTAAATTCATCAATTG
TCCCTGAACTCAATCCAACGTGGTGAAGCGAATCATAGCGGATCACATGAAATCCATTCCGCGATAAATA
TTCCGCCAGACCAGCAAAATGATCCATCCTGCGGGCAAAACCAGACGCAATAATAATGGCATTCTTTCTC
TTTGGGCTGTTTTCTTCTGGCAGCGTTTCCCAAACATGAATTTTTTTATTTCCTTCAACACAAATAACGT
GGTCGATGGTTTTATATTTTGATTCATTTTCCATACTTTTTACCTATTATGGGACAAATACAAGGAACTT
ATCTTCTTCCAGGAATCGAGTCTGTTCTATTTCAACCGCAACATCCTTAGCCGTATAGTTAGATGGCCTT
TCATGAGAAATATATGTCACTAATCGTTGCAACGGTCTCATTCCGTCATGAGATCCACCAACTCGAAATA
TGTTATTCATTCCTGCTTCTACAATCCTTTCCGCACCTTTTAATGCTAACGCATCTCGATATTTAAATGA
TGACTCCCAAGGAAAAATAGATATGGTTTGCGTCTTATTTTTTTGAACATAAGGCAATATTTGCTCAATA
TTATCGACGTGATGAAGGTACACACATCTGCCAAGTGGTTGATTAAATTCCACACCTGCATTTGACTCAA
TAATCATCCAACGTTGATGAATATCCACCTCTACTTTTAATCCAGCAAACAAGCTTTCTTTTTGAACTAA
AGAATAGGCCGCCTTTTCATCAAAATCTTTTTTGGCATTCGGTAATATATGCGCATATAGATTAAGTTTT
TCTATCAACGCTAACTTAAATTCCTCATAATGATTTCCCATGTAATATATGTTTTGGGCAGAAAAACAAG
CTCGCTGATCGTAAAAACAAACATCATGAGCCGCACCTGTCGCTGCGGACGTCAAATCAACAGGATTATC
GATAATGCAAAGACTCTTTTTAGAACCAAATTTAATCACATCAGCATAAGATGGCGCATGCTCTACCGCC
CAATTAATCGCATCTGGCCCTCCCCAAGCGACAATAACATCCGCATGTTGCATAATTTCTTTTGCGAGTG
ATGTATCACCTTGGTGGGGCCAATATATAACAGATAAAGAGCGCGTTATCGGATGATTAGGGTCTACATC
AATAAAACTTAACGCTAATGCATTAGCGGTAAAAGGATCGGTTGACGATGTTTTTATAATACACTGATTC
TTAGTTAAAATTGCGCGTAATATAGACATGATCCCAGATAATGGAACATTACCTGCCAACAGATGTACAG
ATTTACCTTTCGGAAAAGCCCGAACATAACTTTCATCCTGAGGTAGCCATTCATCCATGATATGGCGAGA
ACCAAGTTCATTTTCTACAACATCATAAAGGCCGCCTTTAGAACATAAAATCATAGATATCCAATTGGCC
TCTAGCTTAGCCATTTCTTCTGAATATCCCATATATTTTTTTAAGTCACGAATGTATGTCCTGCGTCTTG
AGTATTCTTCATTTTTCCATCTTTGCCCTACCGTATAGAGAAAATTGACAATGTTATGCAACCGTAATTC
GTTATTTCCATTACAATCAATAATGTTTTTTACATGAGAGTCATTCAATATTGGCAGGTAAACACTATTA
TCACCAAAATTAATGGATTGCACTAAATCATCACCTTCGGGAAAGATTTCAACCTGGCCGTTAATAATGA
ATGAAATTTTTTTAGTCATACGTATCCTCCAAGCCTGAATTCGTTTAAACG
